Addgene plasmid #138028: MYMH 27
Purpose: Encodes Ribosome Binding Site (RBS) variant using GFP as a reporter gene
Depositing lab: Meng How Tan. Depositing organization: Nanyang Technological University. Publication: An Expanded Synthetic Biology Toolkit for Gene Expression Control in Acetobacteraceae. Teh MY, Ooi KH, Danny Teo SX, Bin Mansoor ME, Shaun Lim WZ, Tan MH. ACS Synth Biol. 2019 Apr 19;8(4):708-723. doi: 10.1021/acssynbio.8b00168. Epub 2019 Mar 22. PubMed 30865830.
Backbone
  Vector backbone: pSEVA-331Bb
  Vector type: Bacterial Expression
Growth in bacteria
  Bacterial resistance: Chloramphenicol, 25 μg/mL
  Growth temperature: 37°C
  Growth strain: DH5alpha
  Copy number: High Copy
Gene/Insert
  Gene/Insert name: pSEVA-331Bb-5AG-GFP
  Species: Synthetic
  Mutation: AAA GGG GAG AAA
  Cloning method: Restriction Enzyme; 5′ cloning site Unknown (unknown if destroyed)
Terms and licenses: Academic/Nonprofit Terms; Industry Terms: Not Available to Industry
Depositor comments: Intermediate expression
How to cite: MYMH 27 was a gift from Meng How Tan (Addgene plasmid # 138028 ; http://n2t.net/addgene:138028 ; RRID:Addgene_138028)
