[The description below was written by a language model from this plasmid's Addgene catalogue record and pLannotate feature annotations shown in this document.]
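Description:
MYMH 27 is a 3.8 kb bacterial expression plasmid built on pSEVA-331Bb, a BioBrick-compatible version of the modular SEVA broad-host-range vector series. It replicates from the pBBR1 oriV with its cognate Rep protein, a system derived from a Bordetella bronchiseptica plasmid that functions in many Gram-negative species. An incP oriT allows the plasmid to be mobilised by conjugation from a suitable donor strain. Selection is by chloramphenicol resistance, provided by the cat gene under its own promoter. The lambda t0 and rrnB T1 terminators flank the cargo region to insulate it from the backbone. The record lists it as high copy and propagated in DH5alpha.

The payload sits between a BioBrick prefix and suffix and is a reporter cassette for measuring translation initiation strength. The insert, named 5AG-GFP, carries a synthetic ribosome binding site variant (recorded as a mutation) upstream of a roughly 714 bp fluorescent protein coding sequence, followed by a double terminator (rrnB T1 and T7Te). The catalogue calls the reporter GFP, whereas the automated annotation labels this ORF hfriFP; this is probably a similarity-based call, so the two labels are not reconciled by the record. Two lac operator sites lie just upstream of the reporter, suggesting a lac-regulated promoter, but no promoter is annotated or named and no lacI gene is present on the plasmid. The depositor notes that this RBS variant gives intermediate expression. It belongs to a set of characterised parts for tuning gene expression in Acetobacteraceae, where fluorescence output serves to rank RBS strength.
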