Features (pLannotate 1.2.2; 14 found; start..end, strand, type, name):
      4..98      +  terminator     lambda t0 terminator: transcription terminator from phage lambda
    146..248     +  promoter       cat promoter: promoter of the E. coli cat gene encoding chloramphenicol acetyltransferase
    249..905     +  CDS            cat: CAT_ECOLX - Experimental evidence at protein level: Swiss-Prot protein existence level 1. This enzyme is an effector of chloramphenicol resistance in bacteria. From Escherichia coli. This protein is used as a marker in many commonly used cloning vectors, such as pACYC184.
   1057..1165    +  oriT           oriT: incP origin of transfer
   1176..1838    -  CDS            pBBR1 Rep: replication protein for the broad-host-range plasmid pBBR1 from Bordetella bronchiseptica
   1839..2610    -  rep_origin     pBBR1 oriV: replication origin of the broad-host-range plasmid pBBR1 from Bordetella bronchiseptica; requires the pBBR1 Rep protein for replication
   2725..2811    -  terminator     rrnB T1 terminator: Escherichia coli rrnB; transcription terminator T1 from the E. coli rrnB gene
   2850..2871    +  misc_feature   BioBrick prefix: BioBrick prefix for parts that do not start with "ATG"
   2874..2890    +  protein_bind   lac operator: The lac repressor binds to the lac operator to inhibit transcription in E. coli. This inhibition can be relieved by adding lactose or isopropyl-β-D-thiogalactopyranoside (IPTG). lac repressor encoded by lacI
   2897..2913    +  protein_bind   lac operator: The lac repressor binds to the lac operator to inhibit transcription in E. coli. This inhibition can be relieved by adding lactose or isopropyl-β-D-thiogalactopyranoside (IPTG). lac repressor encoded by lacI
   2953..3666    +  CDS            hfriFP: hfriFP is a fluorescent protein published in 2013, derived from Herbaspirillum frisingense.
   3689..3760    +  terminator     rrnB T1 terminator: transcription terminator T1 from the E. coli rrnB gene
   3776..3803    +  terminator     T7Te terminator: phage T7 early transcription terminator
   3810..3830    +  misc_feature   BioBrick suffix: universal suffix for all parts
>Addgene plasmid #138028 | MYMH 27 | addgene full sequence | sequence record 274843 | Addgene NGS Result
TTGGACTCCTGTTGATAGATCCAGTAATGACCTCAGAACTCCATCTGGATTTGTTCAGAACGCTCGGTTG
CCGCCGGGCGTTTTTTATTGGTGAGAATCCAGGGGTCCCCAATAATTACGATTTAAATTGGCGAAAATGA
GACGTTGATCGGCACGTAAGAGGTTCCAACTTTCACCATAATGAAATAAGATCACTACCGGGCGTATTTT
TTGAGTTATCGAGATTTTCAGGAGCTAAGGAAGCTAAAATGGAGAAAAAAATCACTGGATATACCACCGT
TGATATATCCCAATGGCATCGTAAAGAACATTTTGAGGCATTTCAGTCAGTTGCTCAATGTACCTATAAC
CAGACCGTTCAGCTGGATATTACGGCCTTTTTAAAGACCGTAAAGAAAAATAAGCACAAGTTTTATCCGG
CCTTTATTCACATTCTTGCCCGCCTGATGAATGCTCATCCGGAATTTCGTATGGCAATGAAAGACGGTGA
GCTGGTGATATGGGATAGTGTTCACCCTTGTTACACCGTTTTCCATGAGCAAACTGAAACGTTTTCATCG
CTCTGGAGTGAATACCACGACGATTTCCGGCAGTTTCTACACATATATTCGCAAGATGTGGCGTGTTACG
GTGAAAACCTGGCCTATTTCCCTAAAGGGTTTATTGAGAATATGTTTTTCGTCTCAGCCAATCCCTGGGT
GAGTTTCACCAGTTTTGATTTAAACGTGGCCAATATGGACAACTTCTTCGCCCCCGTTTTCACCATGGGC
AAATATTATACGCAAGGCGACAAGGTGCTGATGCCGCTGGCGATTCAGGTTCATCATGCCGTTTGTGATG
GCTTCCATGTCGGCAGAATGCTTAATGAATTACAACAGTACTGCGATGAGTGGCAGGGCGGGGCGTAATT
TGACTTTTGTCCTTTTCCGCTGCATAACCCTGCTTCGGGGTCATTATAGCGATTTTTTCGGTATATCCAT
CCTTTTTCGCACGATATACAGGATTTTGCCAAAGGGTTCGTGTAGACTTTCCTTGGTGTATCCAACGGCG
TCAGCCGGGCAGGATAGGTGAAGTAGGCCCACCCGCGAGCGGGTGTTCCTTCTTCACTGTCCCTTATTCG
CACCTGGCGGTGCTCAACGGGAATCCTGCTCTGCGAGGCTGGCCGTAGGCCGGCCCTACCGGCGCGGCAG
CGTTACCCGTGTCGGCGGCTCCAACGGCTCGCCATCGTCCAGAAAACACGGCTCATCGGGCATCGGCAGG
CGCTGCTGCCCGCGCCGTTCCCATTCCTCCGTTTCGGTCAAGGCTGGCAGGTCTGGTTCCATGCCCGGAA
TGCCGGGCTGGCTGGGCGGCTCCTCGCCGGGGCCGGTCGGTAGTTGCTGCTCGCCCGGATACAGGGTCGG
GATGCGGCGCAGGTCGCCATGCCCCAACAGCGATTCGTCCTGGTCGTCGTGATCAACCACCACGGCGGCA
CTGAACACCGACAGGCGCAACTGGTCGCGGGGCTGGCCCCACGCCACGCGGTCATTGACCACGTAGGCCG
ACACGGTGCCGGGGCCGTTGAGCTTCACGACGGAGATCCAGCGCTCGGCCACCAAGTCCTTGACTGCGTA
TTGGACCGTCCGCAAAGAACGTCCGATGAGCTTGGAAAGTGTCTTCTGGCTGACCACCACGGCGTTCTGG
TGGCCCATCTGCGCCACGAGGTGATGCAGCAGCATTGCCGCCGTGGGTTTCCTCGCAATAAGCCCGGCCC
ACGCCTCATGCGCTTTGCGTTCCGTTTGCACCCAGTGACCGGGCTTGTTCTTGGCTTGAATGCCGATTTC
TCTGGACTGCGTGGCCATGCTTATCTCCATGCGGTAGGGGTGCCGCACGGTTGCGGCACCATGCGCAATC
AGCTGCAACTTTTCGGCAGCGCGACAACAATTATGCGTTGCGTAAAAGTGGCAGTCAATTACAGATTTTC
TTTAACCTACGCAATGAGCTATTGCGGGGGGTGCCGCAATGAGCTGTTGCGTACCCCCCTTTTTTAAGTT
GTTGATTTTTAAGTCTTTCGCATTTCGCCCTATATCTAGTTCTTTGGTGCCCAAAGAAGGGCACCCCTGC
GGGGTTCCCCCACGCCTTCGGCGCGGCTCCCCCTCCGGCAAAAAGTGGCCCCTCCGGGGCTTGTTGATCG
ACTGCGCGGCCTTCGGCCTTGCCCAAGGTGGCGCTGCCCCCTTGGAACCCCCGCACTCGCCGCCGTGAGG
CTCGGGGGGCAGGCGGGCGGGCTTCGCCCTTCGACTGCCCCCACTCGCATAGGCTTGGGTCGTTCCAGGC
GCGTCAAGGCCAAGCCGCTGCGCGGTCGCTGCGCGAGCCTTGACCCGCCTTCCACTTGGTGTCCAACCGG
CAAGCGAAGCGCGCAGGCCGCAGGCCGGAGGCTTTTCCCCAGAGAAAATTAAAAAAATTGATGGGGCAAG
GCCGCAGGCCGCGCAGTTGGAGCCGGTGGGTATGTGGTCGAAGGCTGGGTAGCCGGTGGGCAATCCCTGT
GGTCAAGCTCGTGGGCAGGCGCAGCCTGTCCATCAGCTTGTCCAGCAGGGTTGTCCACGGGCCGAGCGAA
GCGAGCCAGCCGGTGGCCGCTCGCGGCCATCGTCCACATATCCACGGGCTGGCAAGGGAGCGCAGCGACC
GCGCAGGGCGAAGCCCGGAGAGCAAGCCCGTAGGGGGGGCGCGCCCAGCTGTCTAGGGCGGCGGATTTGT
CCTACTCAGGAGAGCGTTCACCGACAAACAACAGATAAAACGAAAGGCCCAGTCTTTCGACTGAGCCTTT
CGTTTTATTTGATGCCTTTAATTAAAGCGGATAACAATTTCACACAGGAGAATTCGCGGCCGCTTCTAGA
GAATTGTGAGCGGATAACAATTGACATTGTGAGCGGATAACAAGATACTGAGCACATACTAGAGAAAGGG
GAGAAATACTAGATGCGTAAAGGAGAAGAACTTTTCACTGGAGTTGTCCCAATTCTTGTTGAATTAGATG
GTGATGTTAATGGGCACAAATTTTCTGTCAGTGGAGAGGGTGAAGGTGATGCAACATACGGAAAACTTAC
CCTTAAATTTATTTGCACTACTGGAAAACTACCTGTTCCATGGCCAACACTTGTCACTACTTTCGGTTAT
GGTGTTCAATGCTTTGCGAGATACCCAGATCATATGAAACAGCATGACTTTTTCAAGAGTGCCATGCCCG
AAGGTTATGTACAGGAAAGAACTATATTTTTCAAAGATGACGGGAACTACAAGACACGTGCTGAAGTCAA
GTTTGAAGGTGATACCCTTGTTAATAGAATCGAGTTAAAAGGTATTGATTTTAAAGAAGATGGAAACATT
CTTGGACACAAATTGGAATACAACTATAACTCACACAATGTATACATCATGGCAGACAAACAAAAGAATG
GAATCAAAGTTAACTTCAAAATTAGACACAACATTGAAGATGGAAGCGTTCAACTAGCAGACCATTATCA
ACAAAATACTCCAATTGGCGATGGCCCTGTCCTTTTACCAGACAACCATTACCTGTCCACACAATCTGCC
CTTTCGAAAGATCCCAACGAAAAGAGAGACCACATGGTCCTTCTTGAGTTTGTAACAGCTGCTGGGATTA
CACATGGCATGGATGAACTATACAAATAATAATACTAGAGCCAGGCATCAAATAAAACGAAAGGCTCAGT
CGAAAGACTGGGCCTTTCGTTTTATCTGTTGTTTGTCGGTGAACGCTCTCTACTAGAGTCACACTGGCTC
ACCTTCGGGTGGGCCTTTCTGCGTTTATATACTAGTAGCGGCCGCTGCAGC
